>Addgene plasmid #14830 | pRK Smad3C Flag | addgene partial sequence | sequence record 21393 | SP6 5'-ATTTAGGTGACACTATAG-3'
ACCTCGGTTCTATCGATTGAATTCCCCGGGATCCATGGACGCAGGTTCTCCAAACCTATCCCCGAATCCG
ATGTCCCCAGCACATAATAACTTGGACCTGCAGCCAGTTACCTACTGCGAGCCGGCCTTCTGGTGCTCCA
TCTCCTACTACGAGCTGAACCAGCGCGTCGGGGAGACATTCCACGCCTCGCAGCCATCCATGACTGTGGA
TGGCTTCACCGACCCCTCCAATTCGGAGCGCTTCTGCCTAGGGCTGCTCTCCAATGTCAACAGGAATGCA
GCAGTGGAGCTGACACGGAGACACATCGGAAGAGGCGTGCGGCTCTACTACATCGGAGGGGAGGTCTTCG
CAGAGTGCCTCAGTGACAGCGCTATTTTTGTCCAGTCTCCCAACTGTAACCAGCGCTATGGCTGGCACCC
GGCCACCGTCTGCAAGATCCCACCAGGATGCAACCTGAAGATCTTCAACAACCAGGAGTTCGCTGCCCTC
CTGGCCCAGTCGGTCAACCAGGGCTTTGAGGCTGTCTACCAGTTGACCCGAATGTGCACCATCCGCATGA
GCTTCGTCAAAGGCTGGGGAGCGGAGTACAGGAGACAGACTGTGACCAGTACCCCCTGCTGGATTGAGCT
GCACCTGAATGGGCCTTTGCAGTGGCTTGA
