[The description below was written by a language model from this plasmid's Addgene catalogue record.]
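Description:
pRK Smad3C Flag is a mammalian expression plasmid built on the pRK5 backbone (about 4.7 kb without insert), carrying a truncated human SMAD3 coding sequence. It is maintained in E. coli as a high-copy plasmid under ampicillin selection. The record does not list the promoter or other regulatory elements. pRK5-family vectors are generally known to drive expression from a CMV immediate-early promoter with an SV40 polyadenylation signal. The SP6 primer listed for 5′ sequencing suggests an SP6 promoter site lies upstream of the cloning region. No mammalian selection marker is recorded, so the plasmid is best regarded as a transient transfection construct.

The insert is roughly 675 bp and encodes amino acids 199–424 of SMAD3. This is the C-terminal portion of the protein, lacking the N-terminal region, and it corresponds broadly to the MH2 domain, which in Smad proteins mediates receptor interaction, oligomerisation with other Smads and transcriptional activation. The fragment was cloned between BamHI and SalI sites, both of which remain intact. It is fused in frame to a Flag epitope at its C terminus; the tag is supplied by the backbone and allows detection by immunoblotting or recovery by immunoprecipitation with anti-Flag antibodies.

The associated publication examines Smad4/DPC4 as a central mediator of Smad function. This fits use of the construct as a domain-deletion reagent for mapping which part of Smad3 is responsible for Smad–Smad association and TGF-β-related signalling in transfected mammalian cells. No feature table accompanies the record, and the depositor refers to the author's map for cloning details.
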