Addgene plasmid #14830: pRK Smad3C Flag
Depositing lab: Rik Derynck. Depositing organization: University of California, San Francisco (UCSF). Publication: The tumor suppressor Smad4/DPC 4 as a central mediator of Smad function. Zhang Y, Musci T, Derynck R. Curr Biol. 1997 Apr 1. 7(4):270-6. 10.1016/S0960-9822(06)00123-0 PubMed 9094310.
Backbone
  Vector backbone: pRK5
  Backbone manufacturer: Genentech
  Backbone size w/o insert (bp): 4700
  Vector type: Mammalian Expression
Growth in bacteria
  Bacterial resistance: Ampicillin, 100 μg/mL
  Growth temperature: 37°C
  Growth strain: DH5alpha
  Copy number: High Copy
Gene/Insert
  Gene/Insert name: Smad3 C (alt name: Smad3)
  Species: H. sapiens (human)
  Insert size (bp): 675
  Mutation: amino acids 199-424
  Entrez Gene: SMAD3 (a.k.a. HSPC193, HsT17436, JV15-2, LDS1C, LDS3, MADH3, hMAD-3, hSMAD3, mad3)
  Tag / fusion protein: Flag (C terminal on backbone)
  Cloning method: Restriction Enzyme; 5′ cloning site BamHI (not destroyed); 3′ cloning site SalI (not destroyed)
  Sequencing primers: 5′ SP6
Terms and licenses: Academic/Nonprofit Terms; Industry Terms: Not Available to Industry
Depositor comments: See Author's map for cloning details.
How to cite: pRK Smad3C Flag was a gift from Rik Derynck (Addgene plasmid # 14830 ; http://n2t.net/addgene:14830 ; RRID:Addgene_14830)
